Addgene plasmid #185281: pST_APOE_HUMAN_V153A_G131S_11s (pBS0850)
Purpose: For the mammalian expression of the human protein APOE_HUMAN_V153A_G131S_11s. This is one of the top performing targets in our apoptosis assay (it protected from apoptosis).
Depositing lab: Pamela Silver. Depositing organization: Harvard Medical School. Publication: Natural and Designed Proteins Inspired by Extremotolerant Organisms Can Form Condensates and Attenuate Apoptosis in Human Cells. Veling MT, Nguyen DT, Thadani NN, Oster ME, Rollins NJ, Brock KP, Bethel NP, Lim S, Baker D, Way JC, Marks DS, Chang RL, Silver PA. ACS Synth Biol. 2022 Mar 18;11(3):1292-1302. doi: 10.1021/acssynbio.1c00572. Epub 2022 Feb 18. PubMed 35176859.
Backbone
  Vector backbone: YK 02
  Vector type: Mammalian Expression
Growth in bacteria
  Bacterial resistance: Ampicillin, 100 μg/mL
  Growth temperature: 37°C
  Growth strain: DH5alpha
  Copy number: High Copy
Gene/Insert
  Gene/Insert name: APOE_HUMAN_V153A_G131S_11s
  Species: H. sapiens (human)
  Insert size (bp): 954
  Mutation: V153A, G131S
  Cloning method: Gibson Cloning
Terms and licenses: Academic/Nonprofit Terms; Industry Terms: Not Available to Industry
Depositor comments: This is one of the top performing targets in our apoptosis assay (it protected from apoptosis). See supplemental table 2 in our paper to see its performance in our assay. The negative control for this assay is pSecTag2 B which can be obtained from Thermo here https://www.thermofisher.com/order/catalog/product/V90020
How to cite: pST_APOE_HUMAN_V153A_G131S_11s (pBS0850) was a gift from Pamela Silver (Addgene plasmid # 185281 ; http://n2t.net/addgene:185281 ; RRID:Addgene_185281)
