[The description below was written by a language model from this plasmid's Addgene catalogue record and pLannotate feature annotations shown in this document.]
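Description:
pST_APOE_HUMAN_V153A_G131S_11s (pBS0850) is a 5.9 kb mammalian expression plasmid carrying a variant of human apolipoprotein E with the substitutions V153A and G131S. The backbone is recorded as YK 02. The "pST" prefix and the depositor's choice of pSecTag2 B as the negative control hint at a related vector architecture, but the record does not state this. The plasmid is propagated in E. coli from a high-copy ColE1/pUC-type origin under ampicillin selection (AmpR with its native bla promoter). An f1 origin is also present, along with small lac-region remnants and a bom fragment that are backbone leftovers.

The 954 bp insert, introduced by Gibson cloning, is annotated as a single APOE coding sequence. It lies downstream of the human CMV immediate-early enhancer and promoter and is terminated by the bovine growth hormone polyadenylation signal, an arrangement that gives strong constitutive expression in transfected mammalian cells. A T7 promoter sits just upstream of the coding sequence. No epitope tags or reporters appear in the feature table, and the meaning of the "11s" suffix is not explained in the record. A second cassette places the Sh ble gene under tandem SV40 early and EM7 promoters with an SV40 poly(A) signal. This cassette allows Zeocin selection in either mammalian cells or bacteria.

The construct comes from a study of natural and designed proteins inspired by extremotolerant organisms that can form condensates and attenuate apoptosis in human cells. The depositor notes that this APOE variant was among the top performers in their apoptosis assay, protecting cells from apoptosis.
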