Features (pLannotate 1.2.2; 21 found; start..end, strand, type, name):
     33..85      -  misc_feature   bom (fragment): basis of mobility region from pBR322
    240..619     +  enhancer       CMV enhancer: human cytomegalovirus immediate early enhancer
    620..823     +  promoter       CMV promoter: human cytomegalovirus (CMV) immediate early promoter
    819..852     +  LTR            5' LTR (truncated) (fragment): truncated 5' long terminal repeat (LTR) from HIV-1
    868..886     +  promoter       T7 promoter: promoter for bacteriophage T7 RNA polymerase
    910..1860    +  CDS            APOE: APOE_HUMAN - Experimental evidence at protein level: Swiss-Prot protein existence level 1. (Microbial infection) Through its interaction with HCV envelope glycoprotein E2, participates in the attachment of HCV to HSPGs and other receptors (LDLr, VLDLr, and SR-B1) on the cell surface and to the assembly, maturation and infectivity of HCV viral particles (PubMed:25122793, PubMed:29695434). This interaction is probably promoted via the up-regulation of cellular autophagy by the virus (PubMed:29695434). From Homo sapiens (Human).
   1883..2107    +  polyA_signal   bGH poly(A) signal: bovine growth hormone polyadenylation signal
   2111..2132    +  promoter       SV40 promoter (fragment): SV40 enhancer and early promoter
   2153..2581    +  rep_origin     f1 ori (sequence partly withheld): f1 bacteriophage origin of replication; arrow indicates direction of (+) strand synthesis
   2595..2924    +  promoter       SV40 promoter: SV40 enhancer and early promoter
   2972..3019    +  promoter       EM7 promoter: synthetic bacterial promoter&nbsp
   3038..3412    +  CDS            BleoR: antibiotic-binding protein; Sh ble from Streptoalloteichus hindustanus; confers resistance to bleomycin, phleomycin, and Zeocin™
   3422..3547    +  CDS            ble (fragment): BLE_KLEPN - Experimental evidence at protein level: Swiss-Prot protein existence level 1. Binding protein with a strong affinity to the bleomycin family of antibiotics. Binds to CL990; an antimitotic-antibiotic compound. From Klebsiella pneumoniae.
   3542..3663    +  polyA_signal   SV40 poly(A) signal: SV40 polyadenylation signal
   3736..3752    -  protein_bind   lac operator: The lac repressor binds to the lac operator to inhibit transcription in E. coli. This inhibition can be relieved by adding lactose or isopropyl-β-D-thiogalactopyranoside (IPTG). lac repressor encoded by lacI
   3760..3790    -  promoter       lac promoter: promoter for the E. coli lac operon
   3805..3826    -  protein_bind   CAP binding site: CAP binding activates transcription in the presence of cAMP. E. coli catabolite activator protein
   3839..3931    -  CDS            lacI (fragment): lac repressor; lacI; The lac repressor binds to the lac operator to inhibit transcription in E. coli. This inhibition can be relieved by adding lactose or isopropyl-β-D-thiogalactopyranoside (IPTG).
   4114..4702    -  rep_origin     ori: high-copy-number ColE1/pMB1/pBR322/pUC origin of replication
   4873..5733    -  CDS            AmpR: β-lactamase; bla; confers resistance to ampicillin, carbenicillin, and related antibiotics
   5734..5838    -  promoter       AmpR promoter: bla
>Addgene plasmid #185281 | pST_APOE_HUMAN_V153A_G131S_11s (pBS0850) | addgene full sequence | sequence record 363817 | Addgene NGS Result
ACGTCGACGGATCGGGAGATCTCCCGATCCCCTATGGTGCACTCTCAGTACAATCTGCTCTGATGCCGCA
TAGTTAAGCCAGTATCTGCTCCCTGCTTGTGTGTTGGAGGTCGCTGAGTAGTGCGCGAGCAAAATTTAAG
CTACAACAAGGCAAGGCTTGACCGACAATTGCATGAAGAATCTGCTTAGGGTTAGGCGTTTTGCGCTGCT
TCGCGATGTACGGGCCAGATATACGCGTTGACATTGATTATTGACTAGTTATTAATAGTAATCAATTACG
GGGTCATTAGTTCATAGCCCATATATGGAGTTCCGCGTTACATAACTTACGGTAAATGGCCCGCCTGGCT
GACCGCCCAACGACCCCCGCCCATTGACGTCAATAATGACGTATGTTCCCATAGTAACGCCAATAGGGAC
TTTCCATTGACGTCAATGGGTGGAGTATTTACGGTAAACTGCCCACTTGGCAGTACATCAAGTGTATCAT
ATGCCAAGTACGCCCCCTATTGACGTCAATGACGGTAAATGGCCCGCCTGGCATTATGCCCAGTACATGA
CCTTATGGGACTTTCCTACTTGGCAGTACATCTACGTATTAGTCATCGCTATTACCATGGTGATGCGGTT
TTGGCAGTACATCAATGGGCGTGGATAGCGGTTTGACTCACGGGGATTTCCAAGTCTCCACCCCATTGAC
GTCAATGGGAGTTTGTTTTGGCACCAAAATCAACGGGACTTTCCAAAATGTCGTAACAACTCCGCCCCAT
TGACGCAAATGGGCGGTAGGCGTGTACGGTGGGAGGTCTATATAAGCAGAGCTCTCTGGCTAACTAGAGA
ACCCACTGCTTACTGGCTTATCGAAATTAATACGACTCACTATAGGGAGACCCAAGCTGGCTAGCCACCA
TGAAAGTGTTATGGGCAGCATTGTTGGTGACATTTTTAGCTGGGTGCCAGGCCAAAGTGGAACAAGCAGT
GGAAACAGAACCTGAACCTGAACTGAGACAGCAGACCGAATGGCAAAGTGGCCAGAGATGGGAACTGGCC
CTGGGGAGATTTTGGGACTATCTGAGATGGGTGCAGACCCTGAGCGAGCAGGTGCAGGAGGAGCTCCTGA
GCTCTCAGGTGACACAGGAACTGAGAGCCCTGATGGACGAGACTATGAAGGAACTGAAGGCCTACAAATC
TGAGCTGGAAGAGCAGCTGACCCCCGTGGCTGAAGAGACCCGCGCTCGCTTGTCCAAAGAGCTCCAGGCC
GCCCAGGCCCGGCTGGGTGCCGATATGGAGGACGTCTGCAGCCGCCTGGTCCAGTACCGCGGGGAAGTGC
AGGCTATGCTGGGGCAGTCTACAGAGGAGCTCCGGGCCAGACTGGCCTCTCACCTGCGGAAGCTGAGGAA
GAGGTTGCTCCGCGACGCCGACGACCTCCAGAAGCGCCTGGCTGTGTACCAGGCCGGCGCCCGGGAAGGC
GCCGAGCGCGGACTCTCCGCTATCAGGGAGCGGCTCGGCCCTCTGGTTGAACAGGGCAGAGTCAGGGCTG
CCACTGTGGGGAGCCTCGCCGGACAGCCCCTCCAGGAGAGAGCCCAGGCCTGGGGCGAGCGCCTGCGAGC
TAGAATGGAGGAGATGGGGTCCAGAACCCGCGACCGCCTGGACGAAGTGAAGGAGCAGGTGGCCGAGGTG
CGTGCCAAACTGGAGGAACAGGCCCAGCAGATCCGCCTCCAGGCTGAGGCCTTCCAGGCCAGACTGAAGA
GCTGGTTTGAGCCTCTTGTGGAGGATATGCAGCGGCAGTGGGCCGGGCTGGTCGAGAAGGTGCAGGCCGC
CGTGGGCACTTCCGCCGCCCCTGTCCCCAGCGACAACCATTGAACCCGCTGATCAGCCTCGACTGTGCCT
TCTAGTTGCCAGCCATCTGTTGTTTGCCCCTCCCCCGTGCCTTCCTTGACCCTGGAAGGTGCCACTCCCA
CTGTCCTTTCCTAATAAAATGAGGAAATTGCATCGCATTGTCTGAGTAGGTGTCATTCTATTCTGGGGGG
TGGGGTGGGGCAGGACAGCAAGGGGGAGGATTGGGAAGACAATAGCAGGCATGCTGGGGATGCGGTGGGC
TCTATGGCTTCTGAGGCGGAAAGAACCAGCTGGGGCTCTAGGGGGTATCCCC
[124 nt withheld, positions 2153-2276]
C
[91 nt withheld, positions 2278-2368]
A
[49 nt withheld, positions 2370-2418]
CCTTTGACGTTGGAGTCCACGTTCTTT
[37 nt withheld, positions 2446-2482]
ACCCTATCTCGGTCTATTCTTTTGATTTATAAGGGATTTTGCCGATTTCGGCCTATTGGTTAAAAAATGA
GCTGATTTAACAAAAATTTAACGCGAATTAATTCTGTGGAATGTGTGTCAGTTAGGGTGTGGAAAGTCCC
CAGGCTCCCCAGCAGGCAGAAGTATGCAAAGCATGCATCTCAATTAGTCAGCAACCAGGTGTGGAAAGTC
CCCAGGCTCCCCAGCAGGCAGAAGTATGCAAAGCATGCATCTCAATTAGTCAGCAACCATAGTCCCGCCC
CTAACTCCGCCCATCCCGCCCCTAACTCCGCCCAGTTCCGCCCATTCTCCGCCCCATGGCTGACTAATTT
TTTTTATTTATGCAGAGGCCGAGGCCGCCTCTGCCTCTGAGCTATTCCAGAAGTAGTGAGGAGGCTTTTT
TGGAGGCCTAGGCTTTTGCAAAAAGCTCCCGGGAGCTTGTATATCCATTTTCGGATCTGATCAGCACGTG
TTGACAATTAATCATCGGCATAGTATATCGGCATAGTATAATACGACAAGGTGAGGAACTAAACCATGGC
CAAGTTGACCAGTGCCGTTCCGGTGCTCACCGCGCGCGACGTCGCCGGAGCGGTCGAGTTCTGGACCGAC
CGGCTCGGGTTCTCCCGGGACTTCGTGGAGGACGACTTCGCCGGTGTGGTCCGGGACGACGTGACCCTGT
TCATCAGCGCGGTCCAGGACCAGGTGGTGCCGGACAACACCCTGGCCTGGGTGTGGGTGCGCGGCCTGGA
CGAGCTGTACGCCGAGTGGTCGGAGGTCGTGTCCACGAACTTCCGGGACGCCTCCGGGCCGGCCATGACC
GAGATCGGCGAGCAGCCGTGGGGGCGGGAGTTCGCCCTGCGCGACCCGGCCGGCAACTGCGTGCACTTCG
TGGCCGAGGAGCAGGACTGACACGTGCTACGAGATTTCGATTCCACCGCCGCCTTCTATGAAAGGTTGGG
CTTCGGAATCGTTTTCCGGGACGCCGGCTGGATGATCCTCCAGCGCGGGGATCTCATGCTGGAGTTCTTC
GCCCACCCCAACTTGTTTATTGCAGCTTATAATGGTTACAAATAAAGCAATAGCATCACAAATTTCACAA
ATAAAGCATTTTTTTCACTGCATTCTAGTTGTGGTTTGTCCAAACTCATCAATGTATCTTATCATGTCTG
TATACCGTCGACCTCTAGCTAGAGCTTGGCGTAATCATGGTCATAGCTGTTTCCTGTGTGAAATTGTTAT
CCGCTCACAATTCCACACAACATACGAGCCGGAAGCATAAAGTGTAAAGCCTGGGGTGCCTAATGAGTGA
GCTAACTTACATTAATTGCGTTGCGCTCACTGCCCGCTTTCCAGTCGGGAAACCTGTCGTGCCAGCTGCA
TTAATGAATCGGCCAACGCGCGGGGAGAGGCGGTTTGCGTATTGGGCGCTCTTCCGCTTCCTCGCTCACT
GACTCGCTGCGCTCGGTCGTTCGGCTGCGGCGAGCGGTATCAGCTCACTCAAAGGCGGTAATACGGTTAT
CCACAGAATCAGGGGATAACGCAGGAAAGAACATGTGAGCAAAAGGCCAGCAAAAGGCCAGGAACCGTAA
AAAGGCCGCGTTGCTGGCGTTTTTCCATAGGCTCCGCCCCCCTGACGAGCATCACAAAAATCGACGCTCA
AGTCAGAGGTGGCGAAACCCGACAGGACTATAAAGATACCAGGCGTTTCCCCCTGGAAGCTCCCTCGTGC
GCTCTCCTGTTCCGACCCTGCCGCTTACCGGATACCTGTCCGCCTTTCTCCCTTCGGGAAGCGTGGCGCT
TTCTCATAGCTCACGCTGTAGGTATCTCAGTTCGGTGTAGGTCGTTCGCTCCAAGCTGGGCTGTGTGCAC
GAACCCCCCGTTCAGCCCGACCGCTGCGCCTTATCCGGTAACTATCGTCTTGAGTCCAACCCGGTAAGAC
ACGACTTATCGCCACTGGCAGCAGCCACTGGTAACAGGATTAGCAGAGCGAGGTATGTAGGCGGTGCTAC
AGAGTTCTTGAAGTGGTGGCCTAACTACGGCTACACTAGAAGAACAGTATTTGGTATCTGCGCTCTGCTG
AAGCCAGTTACCTTCGGAAAAAGAGTTGGTAGCTCTTGATCCGGCAAACAAACCACCGCTGGTAGCGGTG
GTTTTTTTGTTTGCAAGCAGCAGATTACGCGCAGAAAAAAAGGATCTCAAGAAGATCCTTTGATCTTTTC
TACGGGGTCTGACGCTCAGTGGAACGAAAACTCACGTTAAGGGATTTTGGTCATGAGATTATCAAAAAGG
ATCTTCACCTAGATCCTTTTAAATTAAAAATGAAGTTTTAAATCAATCTAAAGTATATATGAGTAAACTT
GGTCTGACAGTTACCAATGCTTAATCAGTGAGGCACCTATCTCAGCGATCTGTCTATTTCGTTCATCCAT
AGTTGCCTGACTCCCCGTCGTGTAGATAACTACGATACGGGAGGGCTTACCATCTGGCCCCAGTGCTGCA
ATGATACCGCGAGACCCACGCTCACCGGCTCCAGATTTATCAGCAATAAACCAGCCAGCCGGAAGGGCCG
AGCGCAGAAGTGGTCCTGCAACTTTATCCGCCTCCATCCAGTCTATTAATTGTTGCCGGGAAGCTAGAGT
AAGTAGTTCGCCAGTTAATAGTTTGCGCAACGTTGTTGCCATTGCTACAGGCATCGTGGTGTCACGCTCG
TCGTTTGGTATGGCTTCATTCAGCTCCGGTTCCCAACGATCAAGGCGAGTTACATGATCCCCCATGTTGT
GCAAAAAAGCGGTTAGCTCCTTCGGTCCTCCGATCGTTGTCAGAAGTAAGTTGGCCGCAGTGTTATCACT
CATGGTTATGGCAGCACTGCATAATTCTCTTACTGTCATGCCATCCGTAAGATGCTTTTCTGTGACTGGT
GAGTACTCAACCAAGTCATTCTGAGAATAGTGTATGCGGCGACCGAGTTGCTCTTGCCCGGCGTCAATAC
GGGATAATACCGCGCCACATAGCAGAACTTTAAAAGTGCTCATCATTGGAAAACGTTCTTCGGGGCGAAA
ACTCTCAAGGATCTTACCGCTGTTGAGATCCAGTTCGATGTAACCCACTCGTGCACCCAACTGATCTTCA
GCATCTTTTACTTTCACCAGCGTTTCTGGGTGAGCAAAAACAGGAAGGCAAAATGCCGCAAAAAAGGGAA
TAAGGGCGACACGGAAATGTTGAATACTCATACTCTTCCTTTTTCAATATTATTGAAGCATTTATCAGGG
TTATTGTCTCATGAGCGGATACATATTTGAATGTATTTAGAAAAATAAACAAATAGGGGTTCCGCGCACA
TTTCCCCGAAAAGTGCCACCTG
